Addgene plasmid #198641: pEM.P01L
Purpose: Easy-MISE toolkit pEM-plasmid containing TDH3 promoter with EF protruding ends
Depositing lab: Paola Branduardi. Depositing organization: Universita degli Studi di Milano-Bicocca. Publication: Easy Modular Integrative fuSion-ready Expression (Easy-MISE) Toolkit for Fast Engineering of Heterologous Productions in Saccharomyces cerevisiae. Maestroni L, Butti P, Milanesi R, Pagliari S, Campone L, Serra I, Branduardi P. ACS Synth Biol. 2023 Apr 14. doi: 10.1021/acssynbio.3c00015. PubMed 37058502.
Backbone
  Vector backbone: pGA-blue
  Backbone manufacturer: IndBioTech Lab
  Vector type: Yeast Expression, Synthetic Biology
Growth in bacteria
  Bacterial resistance: Kanamycin, 50 μg/mL
  Growth temperature: 37°C
  Growth strain: DH5alpha
  Copy number: High Copy
Gene/Insert
  Gene/Insert name: pTDH3
  Species: S. cerevisiae (budding yeast)
  Cloning method: Unknown
Terms and licenses: Academic/Nonprofit Terms; Industry Terms: Not Available to Industry
Depositor comments: Cloning Method: Goldon Gate Assembly
How to cite: pEM.P01L was a gift from Paola Branduardi (Addgene plasmid # 198641 ; http://n2t.net/addgene:198641 ; RRID:Addgene_198641)
