[The description below was written by a language model from this plasmid's Addgene catalogue record and pLannotate feature annotations shown in this document.]
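Description:
pEM.P01L is a small (about 2.6 kb) part-storage plasmid from the Easy-MISE (Easy Modular Integrative fuSion-ready Expression) toolkit, a modular cloning system for engineering heterologous production in Saccharomyces cerevisiae. It is built on the pGA-blue backbone and is maintained only in E. coli. The feature table shows a high-copy ColE1/pUC-type origin of replication and a kanamycin resistance gene (aminoglycoside phosphotransferase, aph(3')-Ia), which matches the catalogued kanamycin selection and high copy number. No yeast origin, centromere or auxotrophic marker is annotated, so although the plasmid is classed as a yeast expression and synthetic biology vector, it acts as a donor of a DNA part rather than as a plasmid that replicates in yeast. A short annotated lacI fragment is probably a backbone remnant with no functional role.

The payload is the S. cerevisiae TDH3 promoter (also called the GAP promoter, from the glyceraldehyde-3-phosphate dehydrogenase gene). It is annotated as a roughly 670 bp element on the reverse strand relative to the resistance gene and origin. TDH3 is one of the strongest constitutive promoters commonly used in budding yeast. In this plasmid the promoter is stored with "EF" protruding ends, the overhangs that set its position and orientation when it is released and joined to other toolkit modules. The depositor notes Golden Gate assembly as the cloning method, but the type IIS enzyme sites and the overhang sequences are not annotated in the record. The plasmid is typically used as the source of the TDH3 promoter when assembling expression cassettes, combined with coding sequence and terminator parts, for introduction into yeast.
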