Features (pLannotate 1.2.2; 4 found; start..end, strand, type, name):
    150..965     +  CDS            KanR: aminoglycoside phosphotransferase; aph(3')-Ia; confers resistance to kanamycin in bacteria or G418 (Geneticin®) in eukaryotes
   1050..1638    +  rep_origin     ori: high-copy-number ColE1/pMB1/pBR322/pUC origin of replication
   1821..1864    +  CDS            lacI (fragment): lac repressor; lacI; The lac repressor binds to the lac operator to inhibit transcription in E. coli. This inhibition can be relieved by adding lactose or isopropyl-β-D-thiogalactopyranoside (IPTG).
   1877..2543    -  promoter       GAP promoter: S. cerevisiae TDH3; promoter for glyceraldehyde-3-phosphate dehydrogenase
>Addgene plasmid #198641 | pEM.P01L | addgene full sequence | sequence record 393166 | Addgene NGS Result
GACCCTGTCAGACCAAGTTTACTCATATATACTTTAGATTGATTTAAAACTTCATTTTTAATTTAAAAGG
ATCTAGGTGAAGATCCTTTTTGATAATCTCATGAACAATAAAACTGTCTGCTTACATAAACAGTAATACA
AGGGGTGTTATGAGCCATATTCAACGGGAAACGTCTTGCTCTAGGCCGCGATTAAATTCCAACATGGATG
CTGATTTATATGGGTATAAATGGGCTCGCGATAATGTCGGGCAATCAGGTGCGACAATCTATCGATTGTA
TGGGAAGCCCGATGCGCCAGAGTTGTTTCTGAAACATGGCAAAGGTAGCGTTGCCAATGATGTTACAGAT
GAGATGGTCAGACTAAACTGGCTGACGGAATTTATGCCTCTTCCGACCATCAAGCATTTTATCCGTACTC
CTGATGATGCATGGTTACTCACCACTGCGATCCCCGGGAAAACAGCATTCCAGGTATTAGAAGAATATCC
TGATTCAGGTGAAAATATTGTTGATGCGCTGGCAGTGTTCCTGCGCCGGTTGCATTCGATTCCTGTTTGT
AATTGTCCTTTTAACAGCGATCGCGTATTTCGACTCGCTCAGGCGCAATCACGAATGAATAACGGTTTGG
TTGATGCGAGTGATTTTGATGACGAGCGTAATGGCTGGCCTGTTGAACAAGTCTGGAAAGAAATGCATAA
ACTTTTGCCATTCTCACCGGATTCAGTCGTCACTCATGGTGATTTCTCACTTGATAACCTTATTTTTGAC
GAGGGGAAATTAATAGGTTGTATTGATGTTGGACGAGTCGGAATCGCAGACCGATACCAGGATCTTGCCA
TCCTATGGAACTGCCTCGGTGAGTTTTCTCCTTCATTACAGAAACGGCTTTTTCAAAAATATGGTATTGA
TAATCCTGATATGAATAAATTGCAGTTTCATTTGATGCTCGATGAGTTTTTCTAAGAATTAATTCATGAC
CAAAATCCCTTAACGTGAGTTTTCGTTCCACTGAGCGTCAGACCCCGTAGAAAAGATCAAAGGATCTTCT
TGAGATCCTTTTTTTCTGCGCGTAATCTGCTGCTTGCAAACAAAAAAACCACCGCTACCAGCGGTGGTTT
GTTTGCCGGATCAAGAGCTACCAACTCTTTTTCCGAAGGTAACTGGCTTCAGCAGAGCGCAGATACCAAA
TACTGTTCTTCTAGTGTAGCCGTAGTTAGGCCACCACTTCAAGAACTCTGTAGCACCGCCTACATACCTC
GCTCTGCTAATCCTGTTACCAGTGGCTGCTGCCAGTGGCGATAAGTCGTGTCTTACCGGGTTGGACTCAA
GACGATAGTTACCGGATAAGGCGCAGCGGTCGGGCTGAACGGGGGGTTCGTGCACACAGCCCAGCTTGGA
GCGAACGACCTACACCGAACTGAGATACCTACAGCGTGAGCTATGAGAAAGCGCCACGCTTCCCGAAGGG
AGAAAGGCGGACAGGTATCCGGTAAGCGGCAGGGTCGGAACAGGAGAGCGCACGAGGGAGCTTCCAGGGG
GAAACGCCTGGTATCTTTATAGTCCTGTCGGGTTTCGCCACCTCTGACTTGAGCGTCGATTTTTGTGATG
CTCGTCAGGGGGGCGGAGCCTATGGAAAAACGCCAGCAACGCGGCCTTTTTACGGTTCCTGGCCTTTTGC
TGGCCTTTTGCTCACATGTTCTTTCCTGCGTTATCCCCTGATTCTGTGGATAACCGTATTACCGCCTTTG
AGTGAGCTGATACCGCTCGCCGCAGCCGAACGACCGAGCGCAGCGAGTCAGTGAGCGAGGAAGCGGAAGA
GCGCCCAATACGCAAACCGCCTCTCCCCGCGCGTTGGCCGATTCTGGTCTCCGAGCTTTGTTTGTTTATG
TGTGTTTATTCGAAACTAAGTTCTTGGTGTTTTAAAACTAAAAAAAAGACTAACTATAAAAGTAGAATTT
AAGAAGTTTAAGAAATAGATTTACAGAATTACAATCAATACCTACCGTCTTTATATACTTATTAGTCAAG
TAGGGGAATAATTTCAGGGAACTGGTTTCAACCTTTTTTTTCAGCTTTTTCCAAATCAGAGAGAGCAGAA
GGTAATAGAAGGTGTAAGAAAATGAGATAGATACATGCGTGGGTCAATTGCCTTGTGTCATCATTTACTC
CAGGCAGGTTGCATCACTCCATTGAGGTTGTGCCCGTTTTTTGCCTGTTTGTGCCCCTGTTCTCTGTAGT
TGCGCTAAGAGAATGGACCTATGAACTGATGGTTGGTGAAGAAAACAATATTTTGGTGCTGGGATTCTTT
TTTTTTCTGGATGCCAGCTTAAAAAGCGGGCTCCATTATATTTAGTGGATGCCAGGAATAAACTGTTCAC
CCAGACACCTACGATGTTATATATTCTGTGTAACCCGCCCCCTATTTTGGGCATGTACGGGTTACAGCAG
AATTAAAAGGCTAATTTTTTGACTAAATAAAGTTAGGAAAATCACTACTATTAATTATTTACGTATTCTT
TGAAATGGCAGTATTGATAATGATAAACTCGAACTGAAAAAGCGTGTTTTTTATTCAAAATGATTCTAAC
TCCCTTACGTAATCAAGGAAGGAAGA
